>Addgene plasmid #141100 | fru-T2A-CsChrimson-tdTomato HDR plasmid | addgene full sequence | sequence record 292288 | Addgene NGS Result
GATCTGGCCGGCCGTTTAAAAATTCGAGCTCGCCCGGGGATCTAATTCAATTAGAGACTAATWCAATTAG
AGCTAATTCAATTAGGATCCAAGCTTATCGATTTCGAACCCTCGACCGCCGGAGTATAAATAGAGGCGCT
TCGTCTACGGAGCGACAATTCAATTCAAACAAGCAAAGTGAACACGTCGCTAAGCGAAAGCTAAGCAAAT
AAACAAGCGCAGCTGAACAAGCTAAACAATCGGGGTACCGCTAGAGTCGACGGTACCGCGGGCCCGGGAT
CCACCGGTCGCCACCATGGTGAGCAAGGGCGAGGAGCTGTTCACCGGGGTGGTGCCCATCCTGGTCGAGC
TGGACGGCGACGTAAACGGCCACAAGTTCAGCGTGTCCGGCGAGGGCGAGGGCGATGCCACCTACGGCAA
GCTGACCCTGAAGTTCATCTGCACCACCGGCAAGCTGCCCGTGCCCTGGCCCACCCTCGTGACCACCTTC
GGCTACGGCCTGCAGTGCTTCGCCCGCTACCCCGACCACATGAAGCAGCACGACTTCTTCAAGTCCGCCA
TGCCCGAAGGCTACGTCCAGGAGCGCACCATCTTCTTCAAGGACGACGGCAACTACAAGACCCGCGCCGA
GGTGAAGTTCGAGGGCGACACCCTGGTGAACCGCATCGAGCTGAAGGGCATCGACTTCAAGGAGGACGGC
AACATCCTGGGGCACAAGCTGGAGTACAACTACAACAGCCACAACGTCTATATCATGGCCGACAAGCAGA
AGAACGGCATCAAGGTGAACTTCAAGATCCGCCACAACATCGAGGACGGCAGCGTGCAGCTCGCCGACCA
CTACCAGCAGAACACCCCCATCGGCGACGGCCCCGTGCTGCTGCCCGACAACCACTACCTGAGCTACCAG
TCCGCCCTGAGCAAAGACCCCAACGAGAAGCGCGATCACATGGTCCTGCTGGAGTTCGTGACCGCCGCCG
GGATCACTCTCGGCATGGACGAGCTGTACAAGTAAAGCGGCCGCGACTCTAGATCATAATCAGCCATACC
ACATTTGTAGAGGTTTTACTTGCTTTAAAAAACCTCCCACACCTCCCCCTGAACCTGAAACATAAAATGA
ATGCAATTGTTGTTGTTAACTTGTTTATTGCAGCTTATAATGGTTACAAATAAAGCAATAGCATCACAAA
TTTCACAAATAAAGCATTTTTTTCACTGCATTCTAGTTGTGGTTTGTCCAAACTCATCAATGTATCTTAA
AGCTTATCGATACGCGTACGGCGCGAGCGGGGTTTCCATAGACACAAAATTAAGGCGAGAAATCGCCAAC
CGTATAACCATTGCTGATCTTACCAGCACACATCATCATGGAATCTTCTGACCGATCGCGTCATCGATCG
TGTCTTGTACATTTACCATGCGAGCTTGAATCAAGGGAAACACACATATGTACTATAAAAAAATAAAGAA
ATGATAAATCTTGCAATGAATATACCTTATCTAATAAATATAACAATCAAAAAAACGCCAGCCGTCTATC
AAAGATGAGAAATCAAATACACCTGCAAACATTTGATATCCTGTAAAAAAAACGAAAAGCAGTACTAATA
GACAAATACGATAATAATATACGATAATAACGTCAAACGTAGCAGCAATTCAGGTTAACCATTTTATCAA
AACCGTTATATTTAAACTTTTAAAAGTAGTTGAAGTGAGAAATAAAAAGCATATCTTTAACCGTTCCTCC
TGGAGAAAGTGTACAAGGAAAAGTATACAATTGTGAACTGTAAAAAAAGTTGTAACAAACGAGCTGATAA
ATATTGCTTAAATTTTCGAAATATACATTTCAAAAAGACTAACTATAAGTGCACAGAAACTTTCTTCGCT
TCAGTAGTGTTTCGTCGAACAATACGCGGTAGTCATGCTTTGCTTCCTGTAGTGATATTCGCCAGTTTAT
CATCATAACAAAAAGTTAACCCAGTTAAAGCAAAAAAGAACATTAACAAGACATGTAAATGATCCGTAGA
GTTTCCGAGTACAAAACGAACTTAGCTAAACAAAAGAAAAACGAATGAATTGCAACCAGTGAATCATATA
GCATCATTTAACCCAATTTATTACCGATATAAACCTAGTTACGTAATTTGTACATTAAAACAAAAGAGTT
AAACCAAACTATTTAACCCTCTTCCAACAATTTAAACAAAAAAAAAACTCCCCGCGTACAATTGATCGAT
TCAAGCATCTAAACTCTCACCAAACTAAAAAAAAATGTGACGTTTCCCTTGCAACGAACAACCATCCGAA
ACTGGCAACGCTTCCGTGTTCGTCAACGAACGCCACATCCGAAAAATCTGCCTGTCAGATCATCAATCTA
CTGTTCTATCCGAAATCTACCGGCGTTTCACGCCGCATCTACTAGTGCACCTGTCAACATCCGAGATACG
AAGCACGGGCGCAAAGCGTTTGCCAGCACTTCTCCCTCAATCAGCAAATCATCACGTAAATCTGGGCCAC
TGTACTGTCAGCGGCCGCAGTAACCATGGGGCGGTTTAGCCGACCTTTAACGGCTGGTAAGTACTTTGGT
GGGAGTCACTCACGACGGTTTTTTTTTTTTGGGTAACTAAACTCCGGTAGACAATCATGGTGGTCTCCTT
GGTGAATGCAAATCGGAAAAATGGCTTCGCCACTGTTTGCCTCGCGCGTTTCGGTGATGACGGTGAAAAC
CTCTGACACATGCAGCTCCCGGAGACGGTCACAGCTTGTCTGTAAGCGGATGCCGGGAGCAGACAAGCCC
GTCAGGGCGCGTCAGCGGGTGTTGGCGGGTGTCGGGGCTGGCTTAACTATGCGGCATCAGAGCAGATTGT
ACTGAGAGTGCACCATATGCGGTGTGAAATACCGCACAGATGCGTAAGGAGAAAATACCGCATCAGGCGC
CATTCGCCATTCAGGCTGCGCAACTGTTGGGAAGGGCGATCGGTGCGGGCCTCTTCGCTATTACGCCAGC
TGGCGAAAGGGGGATGTGCTGCAAGGCGATTAAGTTGGGTAACGCCAGGGTTTTCCAAGTCACGACGTTG
TAAAACGACGGCCAGTGAATTCGAGCTCGGTACCCGGGGATCCGCGAGGGCGATGCCACCTACGGCCTAG
AGTCGACCTGCAGGCATGCAAGCTTGGCGTAATCATGGTCATAGCTGTTTCCTGTGTGAAATTGTTATCC
GCTCACAATTCCACACAACATACGAGCCGGAAGCATAAAGTGTAAAGCCTGGGGTGCCTAATGAGTGAGC
TAACTCACATTAATTGCGTTGCGCTCACTGCCCGCTTTCCAGTCGGGAAACCTGTCGTGCCAGCTGCATT
AATGAATCGGCCAACGCGCGGGGAGAGGCGGTTTGCGTATTGGGCGCTCTTCCGCTTCCTCGCTCACTGA
CTCGCTGCGCTCGGTCGTTCGGCTGCGGCGAGCGGTATCAGCTCACTCAAAGGCGGTAATACGGTTATCC
ACAGAATCAGGGGATAACGCAGGAAAGAACATGTGAGCAAAAGGCCAGCAAAAGGCCAGGAACCGTAAAA
AGGCCGCGTTGCTGGCGTTTTTCCATAGGCTCCGCCCCCCTGACGAGCATCACAAAAATCGACGCTCAAG
TCAGAGGTGGCGAAACCCGACAGGACTATAAAGATACCAGGCGTTTCCCCCTGGAAGCTCCCTCGTGCGC
TCTCCTGTTCCGACCCTGCCGCTTACCGGATACCTGTCCGCCTTTCTCCCTTCGGGAAGCGTGGCGCTTT
CTCATAGCTCACGCTGTAGGTATCTCAGTTCGGTGTAGGTCGTTCGCTCCAAGCTGGGCTGTGTGCACGA
ACCCCCCGTTCAGCCCGACCGCTGCGCCTTATCCGGTAACTATCGTCTTGAGTCCAACCCGGTAAGACAC
GACTTATCGCCACTGGCAGCAGCCACTGGTAACAGGATTAGCAGAGCGAGGTATGTAGGCGGTGCTACAG
AGTTCTTGAAGTGGTGGCCTAACTACGGCTACACTAGAAGAACAGTATTTGGTATCTGCGCTCTGCTGAA
GCCAGTTACCTTCGGAAAAAGAGTTGGTAGCTCTTGATCCGGCAAACAAACCACCGCTGGTAGCGGTGGT
TTTTTTGTTTGCAAGCAGCAGATTACGCGCAGAAAAAAAGGATCTCAAGAAGATCCTTTGATCTTTTCTA
CGGGGTCTGACGCTCAGTGGAACGAAAACTCACGTTAAGGGATTTTGGTCATGAGATTATCAAAAAGGAT
CTTCACCTAGATCCTTTTAAATTAAAAATGAAGTTTTAAATCAATCTAAAGTATATATGAGTAAACTTGG
TCTGACAGTTACCAATGCTTAATCAGTGAGGCACCTATCTCAGCGATCTGTCTATTTCGTTCATCCATAG
TTGCCTGACTCCCCGTCGTGTAGATAACTACGATACGGGAGGGCTTACCATCTGGCCCCAGTGCTGCAAT
GATACCGCGAGACCCACGCTCACCGGCTCCAGATTTATCAGCAATAAACCAGCCAGCCGGAAGGGCCGAG
CGCAGAAGTGGTCCTGCAACTTTATCCGCCTCCATCCAGTCTATTAATTGTTGCCGGGAAGCTAGAGTAA
GTAGTTCGCCAGTTAATAGTTTGCGCAACGTTGTTGCCATTGCTACAGGCATCGTGGTGTCACGCTCGTC
GTTTGGTATGGCTTCATTCAGCTCCGGTTCCCAACGATCAAGGCGAGTTACATGATCCCCCATGTTGTGC
AAAAAAGCGGTTAGCTCCTTCGGTCCTCCGATCGTTGTCAGAAGTAAGTTGGCCGCAGTGTTATCACTCA
TGGTTATGGCAGCACTGCATAATTCTCTTACTGTCATGCCATCCGTAAGATGCTTTTCTGTGACTGGTGA
GTACTCAACCAAGTCATTCTGAGAATAGTGTATGCGGCGACCGAGTTGCTCTTGCCCGGCGTCAATACGG
GATAATACCGCGCCACATAGCAGAACTTTAAAAGTGCTCATCATTGGAAAACGTTCTTCGGGGCGAAAAC
TCTCAAGGATCTTACCGCTGTTGAGATCCAGTTCGATGTAACCCACTCGTGCACCCAACTGATCTTCAGC
ATCTTTTACTTTCACCAGCGTTTCTGGGTGAGCAAAAACAGGAAGGCAAAATGCCGCAAAAAAGGGAATA
AGGGCGACACGGAAATGTTGAATACTCATACTCTTCCTTTTTCAATATTATTGAAGCATTTATCAGGGTT
ATTGTCTCATGAGCGGATACATATTTGAATGTATTTAGAAAAATAAACAAATAGGGGTTCCGCGCACATT
TCCCCGAAAAGTGCCACCTGACGTCTAAGAAACCATTATTATCATGACATTAACCTATAAAAATAGGCGT
ATCACGAGGCCTCGCTCATTATTATTGGTACCGGAATGGAGGCTATCCATTCCAATGATGGACCGGAATA
AATCTTCTTTTCCCAGCAGCGCATTTGCATCGCCGTATACTATTTTCACATCTTGTTTTGGGGACTCTCC
ATATACCTTATCTAGACTCTCATAGAACTCATCCTTCATGTCATCCGGCTTATCGTTCTTTGGCACATAT
ATAGTGAACATTTTGTAGATGAAGAACTTGTCCTTCATTTACAACACACAGATTCGGTTGCTTAACGGTT
TCCATCAAATAACTCGCGTCATCTGCTTCGCAATCACTATGAAGCCAACTCCACGTTGGTATTGCTCTGT
TGCCGCCGCTGTAGTAGATGTGGTACTTGAATGAAGTGTTGGCGATGCACCGTTTCGTGTTCGTAGAAAG
CCACCGGAAGTATGATTAACTGATAATTTAATTACTTGCATATCTGAAAATGATAAAAATCATATGGAAA
TGTCGGAAAAATAAAAACAATCAGTACTTTCCATGGATTACTGAGCCTAATTGAATATCTAGATATAATT
TATATGGAAAACAAACTCTCGATGAACTCAAACATATGTTGACCATAACTTTGTAGCACCTAATTGATTT
ATTTTCCATTTCCTCTCCTTTTGTTTCAGCTCCTTCAAGTTACTGTTGCAAGTTCTCAATAGTATGTCAT
CGCCGCCTGCAATGCCCAATTACAATAACCGTTACCCGGCATTGAACGGCTATCCCCAGATCAACGGTGT
CGACCCGGCAGAACCCATCGATTGTCGTAAGCTTCAATCGCACGGAGAGGGCAGAGGAAGTCTTCTAACA
TGCGGTGACGTGGAGGAGAATCCCGGCCCTATGAGCAGACTGGTCGCCGCTTCTTGGCTGCTGGCTCTCC
TCCTCTGCGGAATTACCAGCACAACAACAGCCTCTAGCGCCCCAGCAGCTTCTTCTACAGACGGAACAGC
CGCCGCAGCAGTGTCTCACTACGCCATGAACGGCTTCGACGAGCTGGCTAAAGGAGCCGTGGTGCCAGAA
GACCACTTTGTCTGCGGACCAGCCGACAAGTGCTATTGCTCCGCTTGGCTGCACAGCAGAGGCACACCAG
GAGAAAAGATCGGCGCCCAGGTCTGCCAGTGGATTGCTTTCAGCATCGCCATCGCCCTGCTGACATTCTA
CGGCTTCAGCGCCTGGAAGGCCACTTGCGGTTGGGAGGAGGTCTACGTCTGTTGCGTCGAGGTGCTGTTC
GTGACCCTGGAGATCTTCAAGGAGTTCAGCAGCCCCGCCACAGTGTACCTGTCTACCGGCAACCACGCCT
ATTGCCTGCGCTACTTCGAGTGGCTGCTGTCTTGCCCCGTGATCCTGATCAAGCTGAGCAACCTGAGCGG
CCTGAAGAACGACTACAGCAAGCGGACCATGGGCCTGATCGTGTCTTGCGTGGGAATGATCGTGTTCGGC
ATGGCCGCAGGACTGGCTACCGATTGGCTCAAGTGGCTGCTGTATATCGTGTCTTGCATCTACGGCGGCT
ACATGTACTTCCAGGCCGCCAAGTGCTACGTGGAAGCCAACCACAGCGTGCCTAAAGGCCATTGCCGCAT
GGTCGTGAAGCTGATGGCCTACGCTTACTTCGCCTCTTGGGGCAGCTACCCAATCCTCTGGGCAGTGGGA
CCAGAAGGACTGCTGAAGCTGAGCCCTTACGCCAACAGCATCGGCCACAGCATCTGCGACATCATCGCCA
AGGAGTTTTGGACCTTCCTGGCCCACCACCTGAGGATCAAGATCCACGAGCACATCCTGATCCACGGCGA
CATCCGGAAGACCACCAAGATGGAGATCGGAGGCGAGGAGGTGGAAGTGGAAGAGTTCGTGGAGGAGGAG
GACGAGGACACAGTGGCGATCGCTGCTGCCGCCGCGGCGGCCAAGAGCAGGATCACCAGCGAGGGCGAGT
ACATCCCCCTGGACCAGATCGACATCAACGGAGGTTCAGGCGGAACCGGTGTTAGCAAGGGTGAAGAGGT
GATTAAAGAGTTTATGCGTTTTAAAGTACGCATGGAGGGTAGCATGAACGGTCATGAGTTTGAGATCGAG
GGCGAAGGCGAAGGTCGTCCGTACGAGGGTACGCAGACCGCTAAACTGAAAGTAACCAAAGGCGGTCCTC
TGCCGTTCGCGTGGGACATCCTGTCCCCGCAGTTTATGTATGGTTCCAAGGCCTACGTCAAACACCCAGC
CGATATCCCGGACTACAAGAAGCTGTCTTTCCCGGAGGGTTTCAAGTGGGAGCGTGTAATGAACTTTGAG
GACGGTGGCCTGGTTACCGTCACCCAGGATAGCTCTCTGCAAGATGGCACCCTGATCTACAAGGTGAAGA
TGCGTGGTACGAACTTTCCGCCGGATGGCCCGGTGATGCAGAAAAAGACGATGGGATGGGAAGCATCTAC
CGAGCGCCTGTATCCGCGTGACGGTGTTCTGAAAGGTGAGATCCACCAGGCGCTGAAACTGAAGGACGGC
GGTCACTACCTGGTTGAATTTAAGACGATCTATATGGCTAAAAAGCCGGTTCAACTGCCAGGTTACTACT
ACGTGGACACCAAACTGGATATCACGTCTCACAACGAAGATTATACCATCGTCGAACAGTATGAACGTAG
CGAGGGCCGTCACCACCTGTTCCTGGGCCACGGTACTGGTTCTACGGGTTCTGGTTCCTCTGGCACTGCG
TCTTCCGAAGACAACAACATGGCGGTGATCAAAGAGTTCATGAGGTTCAAAGTACGTATGGAAGGTTCTA
TGAACGGCCATGAGTTCGAGATTGAAGGTGAGGGCGAGGGTCGCCCATACGAGGGCACTCAGACCGCAAA
GCTGAAAGTTACCAAAGGTGGCCCACTGCCTTTTGCGTGGGATATCCTGTCTCCGCAGTTCATGTACGGT
TCCAAAGCCTACGTAAAACACCCGGCAGACATCCCGGATTACAAAAAGCTGTCCTTCCCAGAGGGCTTCA
AATGGGAACGTGTTATGAATTTCGAAGATGGCGGCCTGGTCACTGTTACGCAGGACAGCAGCCTGCAAGA
CGGTACTCTGATTTACAAAGTGAAAATGCGTGGCACTAACTTCCCGCCTGACGGTCCAGTAATGCAGAAG
AAAACTATGGGCTGGGAAGCTAGCACCGAACGTCTGTACCCGCGCGACGGTGTGCTGAAAGGCGAGATTC
ACCAGGCCCTGAAGCTGAAGGATGGTGGTCACTATCTGGTTGAGTTCAAAACTATCTACATGGCAAAAAA
GCCTGTACAACTGCCGGGCTATTACTACGTTGACACTAAACTGGACATCACCTCCCACAACGAGGATTAT
ACTATTGTTGAACAGTACGAGCGTTCTGAAGGTCGCCATCATCTGTTTCTGTATGGTATGGACGAACTGT
ATAAATTCTGCTACGAGAACGAGGTGTAATCTAGAGGATCTTTGTGAAGGAACCTTACTTCTGTGGTGTG
ACATAATTGGACAAACTACCTACAGAGATTTAAAGCTCTAAGGTAAATATAAAATTTTTAAGTGTATAAT
GTGTTAAACTACTGATTCTAATTGTTTGTGTATTTTAGATTCCAACCTATGGAACTGATGAATGGGAGCA
GTGGTGGAATGCCTTTAATGAGGAAAACCTGTTTTGCTCAGAAGAAATGCCATCTAGTGATGATGAGGCT
ACTGCTGACTCTCAACATTCTACTCCTCCAAAAAAGAAGAGAAAGGTAGAAGACCCCAAGGACTTTCCTT
CAGAATTGCTAAGTTTTTTGAGTCATGCTGTGTTTAGTAATAGAACTCTTGCTTGCTTTGCTATTTACAC
CACAAAGGAAAAAGCTGCACTGCTATACAAGAAAATTATGGAAAAATATTTGATGTATAGTGCCTTGACT
AGAGATCATAATCAGCCATACCACATTTGTAGAGGTTTTACTTGCTTTAAAAAACCTCCCACACCTCCCC
CTGAACCTGAAACATAAAATGAATGCAATTGTTGTTGTTAACTTGTTTATTGCAGCTTATAATGGTTACA
AATAAAGCAATAGCATCACAAATTTCACAAATAAAGCATTTTTTTCACTGCATTCTAGTTGTGGTTTGTC
CAAACTCATCAATGTATCTTATCATGTCTGGATC
Features (pLannotate 1.2.2; 27 found; start..end, strand, type, name):
    119..241     +  promoter       hsp70 promoter (fragment): Drosophila melanogaster hsp70Bb promoter
    255..288     +  misc_feature   MCS (fragment): multiple cloning site
    296..1015    +  CDS            EYFP: enhanced YFP mammalian codon-optimized
   1032..1115    +  CDS            large T antigen (fragment): large T antigen from SV40 (simian virus 40)
   1138..1259    +  polyA_signal   SV40 poly(A) signal: SV40 polyadenylation signal
   2698..2736    +  CDS            rop (fragment): Rop protein, which maintains plasmids at low copy number; rop
   2838..2937    +  misc_feature   bom (fragment): basis of mobility region from pBR322
   2943..3100    -  CDS            lacZα (fragment): LacZα fragment of β-galactosidase; lacZ fragment
   3097..3123    +  misc_feature   MCS (fragment): pUC18/19 multiple cloning site
   3124..3146    +  CDS            VN155(I152L) (fragment): improved N-terminal fragment of mVenus for use in bimolecular fluorescence complementation (BiFC) (Kodama and Hu, 2010)
   3147..3175    +  misc_feature   MCS (fragment): pUC18/19 multiple cloning site
   3212..3228    -  protein_bind   lac operator: The lac repressor binds to the lac operator to inhibit transcription in E. coli. This inhibition can be relieved by adding lactose or isopropyl-β-D-thiogalactopyranoside (IPTG). lac repressor encoded by lacI
   3236..3266    -  promoter       lac promoter: promoter for the E. coli lac operon
   3281..3302    -  protein_bind   CAP binding site: CAP binding activates transcription in the presence of cAMP. E. coli catabolite activator protein
   3315..3407    -  CDS            lacI (fragment): lac repressor; lacI; The lac repressor binds to the lac operator to inhibit transcription in E. coli. This inhibition can be relieved by adding lactose or isopropyl-β-D-thiogalactopyranoside (IPTG).
   3590..4178    -  rep_origin     ori: high-copy-number ColE1/pMB1/pBR322/pUC origin of replication
   4349..5209    -  CDS            AmpR: β-lactamase; bla; confers resistance to ampicillin, carbenicillin, and related antibiotics
   5210..5314    -  promoter       AmpR promoter: bla
   6483..7295    +  CDS            Chrimson (fragment): red light-drivable channelrhodopsin from Chlamydomonas noctigama (Klapoetke et al., 2014)
   7323..7385    +  CDS            KCNJ2 (fragment): KCNJ2_HUMAN - Also known as IRK1. Experimental evidence at protein level: Swiss-Prot protein existence level 1. Probably participates in establishing action potential waveform and excitability of neuronal and muscle tissues. Inward rectifier potassium channels are characterized by a greater tendency to allow potassium to flow into the cell rather than out of it. Their voltage dependence is regulated by the concentration of extracellular potassium; as external potassium is raised, the voltage range of the channel opening shifts to more positive voltages. The inward rectification is mainly due t
   7401..8825    +  CDS            tdTomato: tdTomato is a basic (constitutively fluorescent) orange fluorescent protein published in 2004, derived from Discosoma sp.. It is reported to be a somewhat slowly-maturing tandem dimer with low acid sensitivity.
   8857..8931    +  CDS            small t antigen (fragment): SV40 (simian virus 40) small t antigen
   8933..8998    +  intron         small t intron: SV40 (simian virus 40) small t antigen intron
   9128..9148    +  CDS            SV40 NLS: nuclear localization signal of SV40 (simian virus 40) large T antigen
   9155..9289    +  CDS            LT_POVHA (fragment): Protein inferred from homology: Swiss-Prot protein existence level 3. Isoform large T antigen is a key early protein essential for both driving viral replication and inducing cellular transformation. Plays a role in viral genome replication by driving entry of quiescent cells into the cell cycle and by autoregulating the synthesis of viral early mRNA. Displays highly oncogenic activities by corrupting the host cellular checkpoint mechanisms that guard cell division and the transcription, replication, and repair of DNA. Participates in the modulation of cellular gene expression preceeding viral
   9314..9397    +  CDS            large T antigen (fragment): large T antigen from SV40 (simian virus 40)
   9420..9554    +  polyA_signal   SV40 poly(A) signal: SV40 polyadenylation signal
