[The description below was written by a language model from this plasmid's Addgene catalogue record and pLannotate feature annotations shown in this document.]
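Description:
The fru-T2A-CsChrimson-tdTomato HDR plasmid is a donor template for CRISPR-mediated homology-directed repair in the mosquito Aedes aegypti, built on the pUC57 cloning backbone. It is propagated in E. coli through a high-copy ColE1/pUC-type origin and selected with ampicillin via the β-lactamase gene. Remnants of the lacZα/lac promoter region and pUC polylinker also appear in the annotation, as expected for this backbone. It is not an expression vector in its own right: it supplies a repair template that is copied into the genome.

The payload, recorded as about 4.6 kb, is flanked by left and right homology arms from the endogenous fru (fruitless) gene. These arms are not annotated in the feature table and presumably lie in its unannotated stretches. Between the arms, a T2A ribosomal-skipping peptide precedes CsChrimson, a red-light-activated channelrhodopsin. A short Kir2.1 (KCNJ2)-derived segment, probably a membrane-trafficking signal, joins it to the fluorescent protein tdTomato, and SV40 small t intron and polyadenylation sequences terminate the unit. Because the cassette is inserted in frame into the fru coding sequence, expression is driven by the native fru regulatory elements, and T2A releases the opsin fusion as a separate protein.

A second cassette uses the 3xP3 eye-specific promoter, of which the annotation detects the hsp70 minimal promoter portion. It drives EYFP with an SV40 poly(A) signal and provides a visible marker for identifying knock-in animals. The resulting line allows fru-expressing cells to be labelled and optogenetically activated, and the record's associated study concerns fruitless mutant male mosquitoes.
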