Addgene plasmid #141100: fru-T2A-CsChrimson-tdTomato HDR plasmid
Purpose: Plasmid for CRISPR-generated knock-in line that expresses optogenetic activator CsChrimson-tdTomato by knocking-in fragment into the coding sequence of the endogenous Aedes aegypti fru gene
Depositing lab: Leslie Vosshall. Depositing organization: Rockefeller University. Publication: Fruitless mutant male mosquitoes gain attraction to human odor. Basrur NS, De Obaldia ME, Morita T, Herre M, von Heynitz RK, Tsitohay YN, Vosshall LB. Elife. 2020 Dec 7;9. pii: 63982. doi: 10.7554/eLife.63982. PubMed 33284111.
Backbone
  Vector backbone: pUC57
  Vector type: donor template
Growth in bacteria
  Bacterial resistance: Ampicillin, 100 μg/mL
  Growth temperature: 37°C
  Growth strain: DH5alpha
  Copy number: Unknown
Gene/Insert
  Gene/Insert name: fru-left-HDR-arm; T2A-CsChrimson-tdTomato-SV40; 3xP3-EYFP-SV40; fru-right-HDR-arm
  Species: Synthetic; Chlamydomonas noctigama, Chloromonas subdivisa, Discosoma sp., Aequorea victoria, Aedes aegypti
  Insert size (bp): 4635
Resource information
  A portion of this plasmid was derived from a plasmid made by: CsChrimson-tdTomato was obtained from Vivek Jayaraman (Addgene plasmid #111544)
Terms and licenses: Academic/Nonprofit Terms; Industry Terms: Not Available to Industry
How to cite: fru-T2A-CsChrimson-tdTomato HDR plasmid was a gift from Leslie Vosshall (Addgene plasmid # 141100 ; http://n2t.net/addgene:141100 ; RRID:Addgene_141100)
